Addgene plasmid #195514: pAct-dCBEevoAPOBEC1
Purpose: Ubiquitous expression of dCBEevoAPOBEC1 in Drosophila
Depositing lab: Michael Boutros. Depositing organization: Deutsches Krebsforschungszentrum (DKFZ). Publication: A temperature-tolerant CRISPR base editor mediates highly efficient and precise gene editing in Drosophila. Doll RM, Boutros M, Port F. Sci Adv. 2023 Sep;9(35):eadj1568. doi: 10.1126/sciadv.adj1568. Epub 2023 Aug 30. PubMed 37647411.
Backbone
  Vector backbone: pAct
  Total vector size (bp): 17719
  Vector type: Insect Expression, CRISPR
Growth in bacteria
  Bacterial resistance: Ampicillin, 100 μg/mL
  Growth temperature: 37°C
  Growth strain: DH5alpha
  Copy number: Unknown
Gene/Insert
  Gene/Insert name: dCBE-evoAPOBEC1
  Species: Synthetic
  Insert size (bp): 5286
  Promoter: act5C
  Cloning method: Ligation Independent Cloning
  Sequencing primers: 5′ GCATTCTTTCCATTGCAGCT
Terms and licenses: Academic/Nonprofit Terms; Industry Terms: Not Available to Industry
How to cite: pAct-dCBEevoAPOBEC1 was a gift from Michael Boutros (Addgene plasmid # 195514 ; http://n2t.net/addgene:195514 ; RRID:Addgene_195514)
