[The description below was written by a language model from this plasmid's Addgene catalogue record and pLannotate feature annotations shown in this document.]
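Description:
pAct-dCBEevoAPOBEC1 is a Drosophila expression and transgenesis plasmid of roughly 17.7 kb, built on the pAct backbone, that drives ubiquitous expression of a CRISPR cytosine base editor in flies. It is maintained in E. coli through a high-copy ColE1/pUC-type origin and selected with ampicillin via the β-lactamase gene. An f1 origin and remnants of a lac/lacZα cloning region flanked by T3 and T7 promoters are carried over from the parental cloning vector.

The payload is a synthetic fusion of about 5.3 kb, placed under the Drosophila actin 5C promoter, which is constitutively active across most tissues. The annotated reading frames run in order from a rat APOBEC1-derived cytidine deaminase (the "evoAPOBEC1" variant, according to the construct name), through Streptococcus pyogenes Cas9, to the phage PBS2 uracil-DNA glycosylase inhibitor (UGI). In this architecture a guide RNA, supplied separately, directs Cas9 to a target site, the deaminase converts cytosines to uracils, and UGI blocks uracil excision so that the change is fixed as a C-to-T edit. The "d" prefix suggests a nuclease-dead Cas9, but the specific Cas9 mutations are not given in the record. Transcripts are processed through an SV40 small t intron and an SV40 polyadenylation signal. The SV40 NLS and T-antigen fragments annotated in this 3′ region appear to belong to that SV40 cassette rather than to the editor.

For making transgenic flies, the plasmid carries a φC31 attB site for integrase-mediated insertion into genomic attP landing sites and a mini-white gene as an eye-colour marker. A single loxP site lies beside mini-white. The associated work concerns efficient, precise and temperature-tolerant base editing in Drosophila.
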