Features (pLannotate 1.2.2; 24 found; start..end, strand, type, name):
    303..986     +  CDS            Apobec1: ABEC1_RAT - Experimental evidence at protein level: Swiss-Prot protein existence level 1. Catalytic component of the apolipoprotein B mRNA editing enzyme complex which is responsible for the postranscriptional editing of a CAA codon for Gln to a UAA codon for stop in the APOB mRNA. May also play a role in the epigenetic regulation of gene expression by participating in DNA demethylation. From Rattus norvegicus (Rat).
   1083..5186    +  CDS            Cas9: Cas9 (Csn1) endonuclease from the Streptococcus pyogenes Type II CRISPR/Cas system generates RNA-guided double strand breaks in DNA
   5217..5465    +  CDS            UGI: UNGI_BPPB2 - Experimental evidence at protein level: Swiss-Prot protein existence level 1. This protein binds specifically and reversibly to the host uracil-DNA glycosylase, preventing removal of uracil residues from PBS2 DNA by the host uracil-excision repair system. From Bacillus phage PBS2 (Bacteriophage PBS2).
   5551..5625    +  CDS            small t antigen (fragment): SV40 (simian virus 40) small t antigen
   5627..5692    +  intron         small t intron: SV40 (simian virus 40) small t antigen intron
   5822..5842    +  CDS            SV40 NLS: nuclear localization signal of SV40 (simian virus 40) large T antigen
   5849..5983    +  CDS            LT_POVHA (fragment): Protein inferred from homology: Swiss-Prot protein existence level 3. Isoform large T antigen is a key early protein essential for both driving viral replication and inducing cellular transformation. Plays a role in viral genome replication by driving entry of quiescent cells into the cell cycle and by autoregulating the synthesis of viral early mRNA. Displays highly oncogenic activities by corrupting the host cellular checkpoint mechanisms that guard cell division and the transcription, replication, and repair of DNA. Participates in the modulation of cellular gene expression preceeding viral
   6008..6091    +  CDS            large T antigen (fragment): large T antigen from SV40 (simian virus 40)
   6114..6248    +  polyA_signal   SV40 poly(A) signal: SV40 polyadenylation signal
   6277..6346    +  protein_bind   attB: attB site for the φC31 integrase (Groth et al., 2000) phage φC31 integrase
   6565..6583    -  promoter       T3 promoter: promoter for bacteriophage T3 RNA polymerase
   6626..6648    -  protein_bind   lac operator (fragment): The lac repressor binds to the lac operator to inhibit transcription in E. coli. This inhibition can be relieved by adding lactose or isopropyl-β-D-thiogalactopyranoside (IPTG). lac repressor encoded by lacI
   6652..6682    -  promoter       lac promoter: promoter for the E. coli lac operon
   6697..6718    -  protein_bind   CAP binding site: CAP binding activates transcription in the presence of cAMP. E. coli catabolite activator protein
   6731..6823    -  CDS            lacI (fragment): lac repressor; lacI; The lac repressor binds to the lac operator to inhibit transcription in E. coli. This inhibition can be relieved by adding lactose or isopropyl-β-D-thiogalactopyranoside (IPTG).
   7006..7594    -  rep_origin     ori: high-copy-number ColE1/pMB1/pBR322/pUC origin of replication
   7765..8625    -  CDS            AmpR: β-lactamase; bla; confers resistance to ampicillin, carbenicillin, and related antibiotics
   8626..8730    -  promoter       AmpR promoter: bla
   8783..9211    -  rep_origin     f1 ori (sequence partly withheld): f1 bacteriophage origin of replication; arrow indicates direction of (+) strand synthesis
   9216..9373    -  CDS            lacZα (fragment): LacZα fragment of β-galactosidase; lacZ fragment
   9376..9394    +  promoter       T7 promoter: promoter for bacteriophage T7 RNA polymerase
   9419..13538   +  gene           mini-white: white; This modified version of the white gene lacks part of the first intron.
  13545..13578   -  protein_bind   loxP: Cre-mediated recombination occurs in the 8-bp core sequence (GCATACAT). Cre recombinase
  13649..16159   +  promoter       Ac5 promoter: Drosophila melanogaster actin 5C promoter
>Addgene plasmid #195514 | pAct-dCBEevoAPOBEC1 | addgene full sequence | sequence record 407293 | Addgene NGS Result
CAAGATTAAAATTTTGTACTAAAAAAACGTACATTGCATTGAGTGATTTTTAATTGTACACGAAAAACAA
GTTAGTTTGTTATGACAATTGTACTTTGGTAGACCAGCGCAGTCCAAGGAAACCACGCAAATTCTCAGTT
TTTTTTTTGCCATTTCTACATTACCAAATAAGGTAACCAAAAACTAATGGGAAATCCGCATTCTTTCCAT
TGCAGCTTACAGGATCGATCCCCGGAATTCCCACCATGAAACGGACAGCCGACGGAAGCGAGTTCGAGTC
ACCAAAGAAGAAGCGGAAAGTCAGTTCAAAGACTGGGCCTGTCGCCGTCGATCCAACCCTGCGCCGCCGG
ATTGAACCTCACGAGTTTGAAGTGTTCTTTGACCCCCGGGAGCTGAGAAAGGAGACATGCCTGCTGTACG
AGATCAACTGGGGAGGCAGGCACTCCATCTGGAGGCACACCTCTCAGAACACAAATAAGCACGTGGAGGT
GAACTTCATCGAGAAGTTTACCACAGAGCGGTACTTCTGCCCCAATACCAGATGTAGCATCACATGGTTT
CTGAGCTGGTCCCCTTGCGGAGAGTGTAGCAGGGCCATCACCGAGTTCCTGTCCAGATATCCAAATGTGA
CACTGTTTATCTACATCGCCAGGCTGTATCACCTGGCAAACCCAAGGAATAGGCAGGGCCTGCGCGATCT
GATCAGCTCCGGCGTGACCATCCAGATCATGACAGAGCAGGAGTCCGGCTACTGCTGGCACAACTTCGTG
AATTATTCTCCTAGCAACGAGTCCCACTGGCCTAGGTACCCACACCTGTGGGTGCGCCTGTACGTGCTGG
AGCTGTATTGCATCATCCTGGGCCTGCCCCCTTGTCTGAATATCCTGCGGAGAAAGCAGAGCCAGCTGAC
CTCCTTTACAATCGCCCTGCAGTCTTGTCACTATCAGAGGCTGCCACCCCACATCCTGTGGGCCACAGGC
CTGAAGTCTGGCGGATCTAGCGGAGGATCCTCTGGCAGCGAGACACCAGGAACAAGCGAGTCAGCAACAC
CAGAGAGCAGTGGCGGCAGCAGCGGCGGCAGCATGGACAAGAAGTACTCCATTGGGCTCGCCATCGGCAC
AAACAGCGTCGGCTGGGCCGTCATTACGGACGAGTACAAGGTGCCGAGCAAAAAATTCAAAGTTCTGGGC
AATACCGATCGCCACAGCATAAAGAAGAACCTCATTGGCGCCCTCCTGTTCGACTCCGGGGAGACGGCCG
AAGCCACGCGGCTCAAAAGAACAGCACGGCGCAGATATACCCGCAGAAAGAATCGGATCTGCTACCTGCA
GGAGATCTTTAGTAATGAGATGGCTAAGGTGGATGACTCTTTCTTCCATAGGCTGGAGGAGTCCTTTTTG
GTGGAGGAGGATAAAAAGCACGAGCGCCACCCAATCTTTGGCAATATCGTGGACGAGGTGGCGTACCATG
AAAAGTACCCAACCATATATCATCTGAGGAAGAAGCTTGTAGACAGTACTGATAAGGCTGACTTGCGGTT
GATCTATCTCGCGCTGGCGCATATGATCAAATTTCGGGGACACTTCCTCATCGAGGGGGACCTGAACCCA
GACAACAGCGATGTCGACAAACTCTTTATCCAACTGGTTCAGACTTACAATCAGCTTTTCGAAGAGAACC
CGATCAACGCATCCGGAGTTGACGCCAAAGCAATCCTGAGCGCTAGGCTGTCCAAATCCCGGCGGCTCGA
AAACCTCATCGCACAGCTCCCTGGGGAGAAGAAGAACGGCCTGTTTGGTAATCTTATCGCCCTGTCACTC
GGGCTGACCCCCAACTTTAAATCTAACTTCGACCTGGCCGAAGATGCCAAGCTTCAACTGAGCAAAGACA
CCTACGATGATGATCTCGACAATCTGCTGGCCCAGATCGGCGACCAGTACGCAGACCTTTTTTTGGCGGC
AAAGAACCTGTCAGACGCCATTCTGCTGAGTGATATTCTGCGAGTGAACACGGAGATCACCAAAGCTCCG
CTGAGCGCTAGTATGATCAAGCGCTATGATGAGCACCACCAAGACTTGACTTTGCTGAAGGCCCTTGTCA
GACAGCAACTGCCTGAGAAGTACAAGGAAATTTTCTTCGATCAGTCTAAAAATGGCTACGCCGGATACAT
TGACGGCGGAGCAAGCCAGGAGGAATTTTACAAATTTATTAAGCCCATCTTGGAAAAAATGGACGGCACC
GAGGAGCTGCTGGTAAAGCTTAACAGAGAAGATCTGTTGCGCAAACAGCGCACTTTCGACAATGGAAGCA
TCCCCCACCAGATTCACCTGGGCGAACTGCACGCTATCCTCAGGCGGCAAGAGGATTTCTACCCCTTTTT
GAAAGATAACAGGGAAAAGATTGAGAAAATCCTCACATTTCGGATACCCTACTATGTAGGCCCCCTCGCC
CGGGGAAATTCCAGATTCGCGTGGATGACTCGCAAATCAGAAGAGACCATCACTCCCTGGAACTTCGAGG
AAGTCGTGGATAAGGGGGCCTCTGCCCAGTCCTTCATCGAAAGGATGACTAACTTTGATAAAAATCTGCC
TAACGAAAAGGTGCTTCCTAAACACTCTCTGCTGTACGAGTACTTCACAGTTTATAACGAGCTCACCAAG
GTCAAATACGTCACAGAAGGGATGAGAAAGCCAGCATTCCTGTCTGGAGAGCAGAAGAAAGCTATCGTGG
ACCTCCTCTTCAAGACGAACCGGAAAGTTACCGTGAAACAGCTCAAAGAAGACTATTTCAAAAAGATTGA
ATGTTTCGACTCTGTTGAAATCAGCGGAGTGGAGGATCGCTTCAACGCATCCCTGGGAACGTATCACGAT
CTCCTGAAAATCATTAAAGACAAGGACTTCCTGGACAATGAGGAGAACGAGGACATTCTTGAGGACATTG
TCCTCACCCTTACGTTGTTTGAAGATAGGGAGATGATTGAAGAACGCTTGAAAACTTACGCTCATCTCTT
CGACGACAAAGTCATGAAACAGCTCAAGAGGCGCCGATATACAGGATGGGGGCGGCTGTCAAGAAAACTG
ATCAATGGGATCCGAGACAAGCAGAGTGGAAAGACAATCCTGGATTTTCTTAAGTCCGATGGATTTGCCA
ACCGGAACTTCATGCAGTTGATCCATGATGACTCTCTCACCTTTAAGGAGGACATCCAGAAAGCACAAGT
TTCTGGCCAGGGGGACAGTCTTCACGAGCACATCGCTAATCTTGCAGGTAGCCCAGCTATCAAAAAGGGA
ATACTGCAGACCGTTAAGGTCGTGGATGAACTCGTCAAAGTAATGGGAAGGCATAAGCCCGAGAATATCG
TTATCGAGATGGCCCGAGAGAACCAAACTACCCAGAAGGGACAGAAGAACAGTAGGGAAAGGATGAAGAG
GATTGAAGAGGGTATAAAAGAACTGGGGTCCCAAATCCTTAAGGAACACCCAGTTGAAAACACCCAGCTT
CAGAATGAGAAGCTCTACCTGTACTACCTGCAGAACGGCAGGGACATGTACGTGGATCAGGAACTGGACA
TCAATCGGCTCTCCGACTACGACGTGGATCATATCGTGCCCCAGTCTTTTCTCAAAGATGATTCTATTGA
TAATAAAGTGTTGACAAGATCCGATAAAAATAGAGGGAAGAGTGATAACGTCCCCTCAGAAGAAGTTGTC
AAGAAAATGAAAAATTATTGGCGGCAGCTGCTGAACGCCAAACTGATCACACAACGGAAGTTCGATAATC
TGACTAAGGCTGAACGAGGTGGCCTGTCTGAGTTGGATAAAGCCGGCTTCATCAAAAGGCAGCTTGTTGA
GACACGCCAGATCACCAAGCACGTGGCCCAAATTCTCGATTCACGCATGAACACCAAGTACGATGAAAAT
GACAAACTGATTCGAGAGGTGAAAGTTATTACTCTGAAGTCTAAGCTGGTCTCAGATTTCAGAAAGGACT
TTCAGTTTTATAAGGTGAGAGAGATCAACAATTACCACCATGCGCATGATGCCTACCTGAATGCAGTGGT
AGGCACTGCACTTATCAAAAAATATCCCAAGCTTGAATCTGAATTTGTTTACGGAGACTATAAAGTGTAC
GATGTTAGGAAAATGATCGCAAAGTCTGAGCAGGAAATAGGCAAGGCCACCGCTAAGTACTTCTTTTACA
GCAATATTATGAATTTTTTCAAGACCGAGATTACACTGGCCAATGGAGAGATTCGGAAGCGACCACTTAT
CGAAACAAACGGAGAAACAGGAGAAATCGTGTGGGACAAGGGTAGGGATTTCGCGACAGTCCGGAAGGTC
CTGTCCATGCCGCAGGTGAACATCGTTAAAAAGACCGAAGTACAGACCGGAGGCTTCTCCAAGGAAAGTA
TCCTCCCGAAAAGGAACAGCGACAAGCTGATCGCACGCAAAAAAGATTGGGACCCCAAGAAATACGGCGG
ATTCGATTCTCCTACAGTCGCTTACAGTGTACTGGTTGTGGCCAAAGTGGAGAAAGGGAAGTCTAAAAAA
CTCAAAAGCGTCAAGGAACTGCTGGGCATCACAATCATGGAGCGATCAAGCTTCGAAAAAAACCCCATCG
ACTTTCTCGAGGCGAAAGGATATAAAGAGGTCAAAAAAGACCTCATCATTAAGCTTCCCAAGTACTCTCT
CTTTGAGCTTGAAAACGGCCGGAAACGAATGCTCGCTAGTGCGGGCGAGCTGCAGAAAGGTAACGAGCTG
GCACTGCCCTCTAAATACGTTAATTTCTTGTATCTGGCCAGCCACTATGAAAAGCTCAAAGGGTCTCCCG
AAGATAATGAGCAGAAGCAGCTGTTCGTGGAACAACACAAACACTACCTTGATGAGATCATCGAGCAAAT
AAGCGAATTCTCCAAAAGAGTGATCCTCGCCGACGCTAACCTCGATAAGGTGCTTTCTGCTTACAATAAG
CACAGGGATAAGCCCATCAGGGAGCAGGCAGAAAACATTATCCACTTGTTTACTCTGACCAACTTGGGCG
CGCCTGCAGCCTTCAAGTACTTCGACACCACCATAGACAGAAAGCGGTACACCTCTACAAAGGAGGTCCT
GGACGCCACACTGATTCATCAGTCAATTACGGGGCTCTATGAAACAAGAATCGACCTCTCTCAGCTCGGT
GGAGACAGCGGCGGTTCCGGTGGATCCGGCGGAAGCACGAACCTGAGTGATATAATTGAAAAGGAAACCG
GTAAACAGCTCGTTATCCAGGAGTCGATCCTCATGCTGCCCGAGGAAGTCGAGGAAGTCATCGGTAACAA
ACCGGAATCGGATATTCTGGTACATACGGCCTATGATGAATCCACCGATGAGAATGTAATGTTGTTGACA
TCGGATGCACCGGAGTATAAGCCTTGGGCGCTCGTCATCCAGGACTCCAATGGCGAGAACAAGATTAAGA
TGCTCTCCGGAGGATCCAAACGAACAGCTGACGGTAGTGAATTCGAACCAAAAAAAAAGCGCAAGGTATA
ACTCGAGGGTACCTCTAGAGGATCTTTGTGAAGGAACCTTACTTCTGTGGTGTGACATAATTGGACAAAC
TACCTACAGAGATTTAAAGCTCTAAGGTAAATATAAAATTTTTAAGTGTATAATGTGTTAAACTACTGAT
TCTAATTGTTTGTGTATTTTAGATTCCAACCTATGGAACTGATGAATGGGAGCAGTGGTGGAATGCCTTT
AATGAGGAAAACCTGTTTTGCTCAGAAGAAATGCCATCTAGTGATGATGAGGCTACTGCTGACTCTCAAC
ATTCTACTCCTCCAAAAAAGAAGAGAAAGGTAGAAGACCCCAAGGACTTTCCTTCAGAATTGCTAAGTTT
TTTGAGTCATGCTGTGTTTAGTAATAGAACTCTTGCTTGCTTTGCTATTTACACCACAAAGGAAAAAGCT
GCACTGCTATACAAGAAAATTATGGAAAAATATTTGATGTATAGTGCCTTGACTAGAGATCATAATCAGC
CATACCACATTTGTAGAGGTTTTACTTGCTTTAAAAAACCTCCCACACCTCCCCCTGAACCTGAAACATA
AAATGAATGCAATTGTTGTTGTTAACTTGTTTATTGCAGCTTATAATGGTTACAAATAAAGCAATAGCAT
CACAAATTTCACAAATAAAGCATTTTTTTCACTGCATTCTAGTTGTGGTTTGTCCAAACTCATCAATGTA
TCTTATCATGTCTGGATCCACTAGTGTCGACGATGTAGGTCACGGTCTCGAAGCCGCGGTGCGGGTGCCA
GGGCGTGCCCTTGGGCTCCCCGGGCGCGTACTCCACCTCACCCATCTGGTCCATCATGATGAACGGGTCG
AGGTGGCGGTAGTTGATCCCGGCGAACGCGCGGCGCACCGGGAAGCCCTCGCCCTCGAAACCGCTGGGCG
CGGTGGTCACGGTGAGCACGGGACGTGCGACGGCGTCGGCGGGTGCGGATACGCGGGGCAGCGTCAGCGG
GTTCTCGACGGTCACGGCGGGCATGTCGACACTAGTTCTAGCCAGCTTTTGTTCCCTTTAGTGAGGGTTA
ATTTCGAGCTTGGCGTAATCATGGTCATAGCTGTTTCCTGTGTGAAATTGTTATCCGCTCACAATTCCAC
ACAACATACGAGCCGGAAGCATAAAGTGTAAAGCCTGGGGTGCCTAATGAGTGAGCTAACTCACATTAAT
TGCGTTGCGCTCACTGCCCGCTTTCCAGTCGGGAAACCTGTCGTGCCAGCTGCATTAATGAATCGGCCAA
CGCGCGGGGAGAGGCGGTTTGCGTATTGGGCGCTCTTCCGCTTCCTCGCTCACTGACTCGCTGCGCTCGG
TCGTTCGGCTGCGGCGAGCGGTATCAGCTCACTCAAAGGCGGTAATACGGTTATCCACAGAATCAGGGGA
TAACGCAGGAAAGAACATGTGAGCAAAAGGCCAGCAAAAGGCCAGGAACCGTAAAAAGGCCGCGTTGCTG
GCGTTTTTCCATAGGCTCCGCCCCCCTGACGAGCATCACAAAAATCGACGCTCAAGTCAGAGGTGGCGAA
ACCCGACAGGACTATAAAGATACCAGGCGTTTCCCCCTGGAAGCTCCCTCGTGCGCTCTCCTGTTCCGAC
CCTGCCGCTTACCGGATACCTGTCCGCCTTTCTCCCTTCGGGAAGCGTGGCGCTTTCTCATAGCTCACGC
TGTAGGTATCTCAGTTCGGTGTAGGTCGTTCGCTCCAAGCTGGGCTGTGTGCACGAACCCCCCGTTCAGC
CCGACCGCTGCGCCTTATCCGGTAACTATCGTCTTGAGTCCAACCCGGTAAGACACGACTTATCGCCACT
GGCAGCAGCCACTGGTAACAGGATTAGCAGAGCGAGGTATGTAGGCGGTGCTACAGAGTTCTTGAAGTGG
TGGCCTAACTACGGCTACACTAGAAGAACAGTATTTGGTATCTGCGCTCTGCTGAAGCCAGTTACCTTCG
GAAAAAGAGTTGGTAGCTCTTGATCCGGCAAACAAACCACCGCTGGTAGCGGTGGTTTTTTTGTTTGCAA
GCAGCAGATTACGCGCAGAAAAAAAGGATCTCAAGAAGATCCTTTGATCTTTTCTACGGGGTCTGACGCT
CAGTGGAACGAAAACTCACGTTAAGGGATTTTGGTCATGAGATTATCAAAAAGGATCTTCACCTAGATCC
TTTTAAATTAAAAATGAAGTTTTAAATCAATCTAAAGTATATATGAGTAAACTTGGTCTGACAGTTACCA
ATGCTTAATCAGTGAGGCACCTATCTCAGCGATCTGTCTATTTCGTTCATCCATAGTTGCCTGACTCCCC
GTCGTGTAGATAACTACGATACGGGAGGGCTTACCATCTGGCCCCAGTGCTGCAATGATACCGCGAGACC
CACGCTCACCGGCTCCAGATTTATCAGCAATAAACCAGCCAGCCGGAAGGGCCGAGCGCAGAAGTGGTCC
TGCAACTTTATCCGCCTCCATCCAGTCTATTAATTGTTGCCGGGAAGCTAGAGTAAGTAGTTCGCCAGTT
AATAGTTTGCGCAACGTTGTTGCCATTGCTACAGGCATCGTGGTGTCACGCTCGTCGTTTGGTATGGCTT
CATTCAGCTCCGGTTCCCAACGATCAAGGCGAGTTACATGATCCCCCATGTTGTGCAAAAAAGCGGTTAG
CTCCTTCGGTCCTCCGATCGTTGTCAGAAGTAAGTTGGCCGCAGTGTTATCACTCATGGTTATGGCAGCA
CTGCATAATTCTCTTACTGTCATGCCATCCGTAAGATGCTTTTCTGTGACTGGTGAGTACTCAACCAAGT
CATTCTGAGAATAGTGTATGCGGCGACCGAGTTGCTCTTGCCCGGCGTCAATACGGGATAATACCGCGCC
ACATAGCAGAACTTTAAAAGTGCTCATCATTGGAAAACGTTCTTCGGGGCGAAAACTCTCAAGGATCTTA
CCGCTGTTGAGATCCAGTTCGATGTAACCCACTCGTGCACCCAACTGATCTTCAGCATCTTTTACTTTCA
CCAGCGTTTCTGGGTGAGCAAAAACAGGAAGGCAAAATGCCGCAAAAAAGGGAATAAGGGCGACACGGAA
ATGTTGAATACTCATACTCTTCCTTTTTCAATATTATTGAAGCATTTATCAGGGTTATTGTCTCATGAGC
GGATACATATTTGAATGTATTTAGAAAAATAAACAAATAGGGGTTCCGCGCACATTTCCCCGAAAAGTGC
CACCTAAATTGTAAGCGTTAATATTTTGTTAAAATTCGCGTTAAATTTTTGTTAAATCAGCTCATTTTTT
AACCAATAGGCCGAAATCGGCAAAATCCCTTATAAATCAAAAGAATAGACCGAGATAGGGT
[37 nt withheld, positions 8882-8918]
AAAGAACGTGGACTCCAACGTCAAAGG
[49 nt withheld, positions 8946-8994]
T
[91 nt withheld, positions 8996-9086]
G
[124 nt withheld, positions 9088-9211]
CCCATTCGCCATTCAGGCTGCGCAACTGTTGGGAAGGGCGATCGGTGCGGGCCTCTTCGCTATTACGCCA
GCTGGCGAAAGGGGGATGTGCTGCAAGGCGATTAAGTTGGGTAACGCCAGGGTTTTCCCAGTCACGACGT
TGTAAAACGACGGCCAGTGAATTGTAATACGACTCACTATAGGGCGAATTGGGTACGTACCGGGCCCCTA
GTATGTATGTAAGTTAATAAAACCCATTTTTGCGGAAAGTAGATAAAAAAAACATTTTTTTTTTTTACTG
CACTGGATATCATTGAACTTATCTGATCAGTTTTAAATTTACTTCGATCCAAGGGTATTTGATGTACCAG
GTTCTTTCGATTACCTCTCACTCAAAATGACATTCCACTCAAAGTCAGCGCTGTTTGCCTCCTTCTCTGT
CCACAGAAATATCGCCGTCTCTTTCGCCGCTGCGTCCGCTATCTCTTTCGCCACCGTTTGTAGCGTTACG
TAGCGTCAATGTCCGCCTTCAGTTGCATTTTGTCAGCGGTTTCGTGACGAAGCTCCAAGCGGTTTACGCC
ATCAATTAAACACAAAGTGCTGTGCCAAAACTCCTCTCGCTTCTTATTTTTGTTTGTTTTTTGAGTGATT
GGGGTGGTGATTGGTTTTGGGTGGGTAAGCAGGGGAAAGTGTGAAAAATCCCGGCAATGGGCCAAGAGGA
TCAGGAGCTATTAATTCGCGGAGGCAGCAAACACCCATCTGCCGAGCATCTGAACAATGTGAGTAGTACA
TGTGCATACATCTTAAGTTCACTTGATCTATAGGAACTGCGATTGCAACATCAAATTGTCTGCGGCGTGA
GAACTGCGACCCACAAAAATCCCAAACCGCAATTGCACAAACAAATAGTGACACGAAACAGATTATTCTG
GTAGCTGTTCTCGCTATATAAGACAATTTTTGAGATCATATCATGATCAAGACATCTAAAGGCATTCATT
TTCGACTATATTCTTTTTTACAAAAAATATAACAACCAGATATTTTAAGCTGATCCTAGATGCACAAAAA
ATAAATAAAAGTATAAACCTACTTCGTAGGATACTTCGGGGTACTTTTTGTTCGGGGTTAGATGAGCATA
ACGCTTGTAGTTGATATTTGAGATCCCCTATCATTGCAGGGTGACAGCGGAGCGGCTTCGCAGAGCTGCA
TTAACCAGGGCTTCGGGCAGGCCAAAAACTACGGCACGCTCCGGCCACCCAGTCCGCCGGAGGACTCCGG
TTCAGGGAGCGGCCAACTAGCCGAGAACCTCACCTATGCCTGGCACAATATGGACATCTTTGGGGCGGTC
AATCAGCCGGGCTCCGGATGGCGGCAGCTGGTCAACCGGACACGCGGACTATTCTGCAACGAGCGACACA
TACCGGCGCCCAGGAAACATTTGCTCAAGAACGGTGAGTTTCTATTCGCAGTCGGCTGATCTGTGTGAAA
TCTTAATAAAGGGTCCAATTACCAATTTGAAACTCAGTTTGCGGCGTGGCCTATCCGGGCGAACTTTTGG
CCGTGATGGGCAGTTCCGGTGCCGGAAAGACGACCCTGCTGAATGCCCTTGCCTTTCGATCGCCGCAGGG
CATCCAAGTATCGCCATCCGGGATGCGACTGCTCAATGGCCAACCTGTGGACGCCAAGGAGATGCAGGCC
AGGTGCGCCTATGTCCAGCAGGATGACCTCTTTATCGGCTCCCTAACGGCCAGGGAACACCTGATTTTCC
AAGCCATGGTGCGGATGCCACGACATCTGACCTATCGGCAGCGAGTGGCCCGCGTGGATCAGGTGATCCA
GGAGCTTTCGCTCAGCAAATGTCAGCACACGATCATCGGTGTGCCCGGCAGGGTGAAAGGTCTGTCCGGC
GGAGAAAGGAAGCGTCTGGCATTCGCCTCCGAGGCTCTAACCGATCCGCCGCTTCTGATCTGCGATGAGC
CCACCTCCGGACTGGACTCCTTTACCGCCCACAGCGTCGTCCAGGTGCTGAAGAAGCTGTCGCAGAAGGG
CAAGACCGTCATCCTGACCATTCATCAGCCGTCTTCCGAGCTGTTTGAGCTCTTTGACAAGATCCTTCTG
ATGGCCGAGGGCAGGGTAGCTTTCTTGGGCACTCCCAGCGAAGCCGTCGACTTCTTTTCCTAGTGAGTTC
GATGTGTTTATTAAGGGTATCTAGTATTACATAACATCTCAACTCCTATCCAGCGTGGGTGCCCAGTGTC
CTACCAACTACAATCCGGCGGACTTTTACGTACAGGTGTTGGCCGTTGTGCCCGGACGGGAGATCGAGTC
CCGTGATCGGATCGCCAAGATATGCGACAATTTTGCCATTAGCAAAGTAGCCCGGGATATGGAGCAGTTG
TTGGCCACCAAAAATCTGGAGAAGCCACTGGAGCAGCCGGAGAATGGGTACACCTACAAGGCCACCTGGT
TCATGCAGTTCCGGGCGGTCCTGTGGCGATCCTGGCTGTCGGTGCTCAAGGAACCACTCCTCGTAAAAGT
GCGACTTATTCAGACAACGGTGAGTGGTTCCAGTGGAAACAAATGATATAACGCTTACAATTCTTGGAAA
CAAATTCGCTAGATTTTAGATAGAATTGCCTGATTCCACACCCTTCTTAGTTTTTTTCAATGAGATGTAT
AGTTTATAGTTTTGCAGAAGATAAATAAATTTCATTTAACTCGCGAATATTAATGAGATGCGAGTAACAT
TTTAATTTGCAGATGGTTGCCATCTTGATTGGCCTCATCTTTTTGGGCCAACAACTCACGCAAGTGGGTG
TGATGAATATCAACGGAGCCATCTTCCTCTTCCTGACCAACATGACCTTTCAAAACGTCTTTGCCACGAT
AAATGTAAGTCATGTTTAGAATACATTTGCATTTCAATAATTTACTAACTTTCTAATGAATCGATTCGAT
TTAGGTGTTCACCTCAGAGCTGCCAGTTTTTATGAGGGAGGCCCGAAGTCGACTTTATCGCTGTGACACA
TACTTTCTGGGCAAAACGATTGCCGAATTGCCGCTTTTTCTCACAGTGCCACTGGTCTTCACGGCGATTG
CCTATCCGATGATCGGACTGCGGGCCGGAGTGCTGCACTTCTTCAACTGCCTGGCGCTGGTCACTCTGGT
GGCCAATGTGTCAACGTCCTTCGGATATCTAATATCCTGCGCCAGCTCCTCGACCTCGATGGCGCTGTCT
GTGGGTCCGCCGGTTATCATACCATTCCTGCTCTTTGGCGGCTTCTTCTTGAACTCGGGCTCGGTGCCAG
TATACCTCAAATGGTTGTCGTACCTCTCATGGTTCCGTTACGCCAACGAGGGTCTGCTGATTAACCAATG
GGCGGACGTGGAGCCGGGCGAAATTAGCTGCACATCGTCGAACACCACGTGCCCCAGTTCGGGCAAGGTC
ATCCTGGAGACGCTTAACTTCTCCGCCGCCGATCTGCCGCTGGACTACGTGGGTCTGGCCATTCTCATCG
TGAGCTTCCGGGTGCTCGCATATCTGGCTCTAAGACTTCGGGCCCGACGCAAGGAGTAGCCGACATATAT
CCGAAATAACTGCTTGTTTTTTTTTTTTACCATTATTACCATCGTGTTTACTGTTTATTGCCCCCTCAAA
AAGCTAATGTAATTATATTTGTGCCAATAAAAACAAGATATGACCTATAGAATACAAGTATTTCCCCTTC
GAACATCCCCACAAGTAGACTTTGGATTTGTCTTCTAACCAAAAGACTTACACACCTGCATACCTTACAT
CAAAAACTCGTTTATCGCTACATAAAACACCGGGATATATTTTTTATATACATACTTTTCAAATCGCGCG
CCCTCTTCATAATTCACCTCCACCACACCACGTTTCGTAGTTGCTCTTTCGCTGTCTCCCACCCGCTCTC
CGCAACACATTCACCTTTTGTTCGACGACCTTGGAGCGACTGTCGTTAGTTCCGCGCGATTCGGTTCGCT
CAAATGGTTCCGAGTGGTTCATTTCGTCTCAATAGAAATTAGTAATAAATATTTGTATGTACAATTTATT
TGCTCCAATATATTTGTATATATTTCCCTCACAGCTATATTTATTCTAATTTAATATTATGACTTTTTAA
GGTAATTTTTTGTGACCTGTTCGGAGTGATTAGCGTTACAATTTGAACTGAAAGTGACATCCAGTGTTTG
TTCCTTGTGTAGATGCATCTCAAAAAAATGGTGGGCATAATAGTGTTGTTTATATATATCAAAAATAACA
ACTATAATAATAAGAATACATTTAATTTAGAAAATGCTTGGATTTCACTGGAACTAGGCTAGCATAACTT
CGTATAATGTATGCTATACGAAGTTATGCTAGCGGATCCAAGCTTGCGGCCGCAATTCTATATTCTAAAA
ACACAAATGATACTTCTAAAAAAAAATCATGAATGGCATCAACTCTGAATCAAATCTTTGCAGATGCACC
TACTTCTCATTTCCACTGTCACATCATTTTTCCAGATCTCGCTGCCTGTTATGTGGCCCACAAACCAAGA
CACGTTTTATGGCCATTAAAGCTGGCTGATCGTCGCCAAACACCAAATACATAATGAATATGTACACATT
CGAGAAAGAAGCGATCAAAGAAGCGTCTTCGGGCGGAGTAGGAGAATGCGGAGGAGAAGGAGAACGAGCT
GATCTAGTATCTCTCCACAATCCAATGCCAACTGACCAACTGGCCATATTCGGAGCAATTTGAAGCCAAT
TTCCATCGCCTGGCGATCGCTCCATTCTTGGCTATATGTTTTTCACCGTTACCCGGGGCCATTTTCAAAG
ACTCGTCGGCAAGATAAGATTGTGTCACTCGCTGTCTCTCTTCATTTGTCGAAGAATGCTGAGGAATTTC
GCGATGACGTCGGCGAGTATTTTGAAGAATGAGAATAATTTGTATTTATACGAAAATCAGTTAGTGGAAT
TTTCTACAAAAACATGTTATCTATAGATAATTTTGTTGCAAAATATGTTGACTATGACAAAGATTGTATG
TATATACCTTTAATGTATTCTCATTTTCTTATGTATTTATAATGGCAATGATGATACTGATGATATTTTA
AGATGATGCCAGACCAAAAGGCTTGAATTTCTGCGTCTTTTGCCGAACGCAGTGCATGTGCAATTGTTGT
TTTTTGGAATATTCAATTTTCGGACTGTCCGCTTTGATTTCAGTTTCTTGGCTTATTCAAAAAGCAAAGT
AAAGCCAAAAAAGCGAGATGGCAATACCAAATGCGGCAAAACGGTAGTGGAAGGAAAGGGGTGCGGGGCA
GCGGAAGGAAGGGTGGGGCGGGGCGTGGCGGGGTCTGTGGCTGGGCGCGACGTCACCGACGTTGGAGCCA
CTCCTTTGACCATGTGTGCGTGTGTGTATTATTCGTGTCTCGCCACTCGCCGGTTGTTTTTTTCTTTTTA
TGCTGCGCTCTCTCTAGCGCCATCTCGCTTACGCATGCTCAACGCACCGCATGTTGCCGTTTCCTTTTAT
GCGTCATTTTGGCTCGAAATAGGCAATTATTTAAACAAAGATTAGTCAACGAAAACGCTAAAATAAATAA
GTCTACAATATGGTTACTTATTGCCATGTGTGTGCAGCCAACGATAGCAACAAAAGCAACAACACAGGTG
GCTTTCCCTCTTTCACTTTTTGTTTGCAAGCCGCGTGCGAGCAAGACGGCACGACCGGCAAACGCAATTA
CGCTGACAAAGAGCAGACGAAGTTTTGGCGAAAAACATCAAGGCGCCTGATACGAATGCATTTGCAATAA
CAATTGCGATATTTAATATTGTTTATGAAGCTGTTTGACTTCAAAACACACAAAAAAAAAAAATAAAACA
AATTATTTGAAAGAGAATTAGGAATCGGACGCTTATCGTTAGGGTAACAACAAGAAATGCTTACTGAGTC
ACAGCCTCTGGAAAACTGCCGCAAGCCAGAGAGAGAGAGAAAAAGAGGGAGAGCAGCTTAGACCGCATGT
GCTTGTGTGTGAGGCGTCTCTCTCTTCGTCTCTGTTGCGCAAACGCATAGACTGCACTGAAAAAATCGAT
TACCTATTTTTTATGAATGAATATTTGCACTATTACTATTCAAAACTATTAAGATAGCAATCACATTCAA
TAGCCAAATACTATACCACCTGAGCGATGCAACGAAATGATCAATTTGAGCAAAAATGCTGCATATTTAG
GACGGCATCATTATAGAAATGCTTCTTGCTGTGTACTTTTCTCTCGTCTGGCAGCTGTTTCGCCGTTATT
GTTAAAACCGGCTTAAGTTAGGTGTGTTTTCTACGACTAGTGAATGCCCTACTAGAAGATGTGTGTTGCA
CAAAATGTCCCTGGAATAACCAATTTGAAGTGCAGATAGCAGTAAACGTAAGCTAATATGAATATTATTT
AACTGTAATGTTTTAATATCGCTGGACATTACTAATAAACCCACTATAAACACATGTACATATGTATGTT
TTGGCATACAATGAGTAGTTGGGGAAAAAATGTGTAAAAGCACCGTGACCATCACAGCATAAAGATAACC
AGCTGAAGTATCGAATATGAGTAACCCCCAAATTGAATCACATGCCGCAACTGATAGGACCCATGGAAGT
ACACTCTTCATGGCGATATACAAGACACACACAAGCACGAACACCCAGTTGCGGAGGAAATTCTCCGTAA
ATGAAAACCCAATCGGCGAACAATTCATACCCATATATGGTAAAAGTTTTGAACGCGACTTGAGAGCGGA
GAGCATTGCGGCTGATAAGGTTTTAGCGCTAAGCGGGCTTTATAAAACGGGCTGCGGGACCAGTTTTCAT
ATCACTACCGTTTGAGTTCTTGTGCTGTGTGGATACTCCTCCCGACACAAAGCCGCTCCATCAGCCAGCA
GTCGTCTAATCCAGAGACACCAAACCGAAAGACTTAATTTATATTTATTTAATTAATTTTAATAAAACAC
ACCAAATGTAAGTAGCTTTCCCCTTCCCAACAACAAAACACCATCGAACCACTCCCACCAAGAAAAAGCA
ATAATCGAGAAAAGCCGCGGAAAATGTGTGATTTTTTTTGTAAACAAAACATTTTTTTATGTGCCAGTGC
TGAAAGTGATCAAAAAATACTAGCCACGAGCTAAAGAGTTATTGTATTGACCAAAACTCCAAAAATACCC
AAGTTTGGCCCTAAATTGTCAATCAAAATACCAATAGGTCGAAAGACATCAAAATTAACAAAACCAGGGT
TTCAAATACCATAACTCAAGAATCAGGATTACAACTGCAGATTTCAGGATATATACATACAAATTATACG
AAATTATAAAAACCAAAGCAATTCAATAGCCCCAACTCAAATGTTAGGATCTAATATAGTGTTTAAAGCC
AAGCTCGCTGATGTGGGCGTGTCACGATTTCACCCAAAGATATGCCAAATTACGAATTGCAAATCAATTC
GCCAACACTTTCTTTTTTTCCCACGCCCTAAAACACCAGATCATCCATAAATGTACATACATACAGTATA
TGCATATTATAATCTGTAAAACTAGATCAGGTTCTTGAAAATAGTGACGTAGGCAGCCGTTTTGGCTGAA
GCAGAAATTTTTGCCGGTTTTTCAAAGTTGTAGTTGCAAAAATGGAGAAAACCTTCGAGCATTCGTTCAT
ATACACACACTCACGCGCAAAATAACGAGAGAGAGTGTATGTGTGTGTGAGAGAGCGAAAGCCAGACGAC
GGTTTGCTTTTCGCCTCGAAACATGACCATATATGGTCACAAAACTTGGCCGCCGCAATTCAACACACCA
GCGCTCTCCTTCGCACCCATAGCGACCATGGCGCGGAGCGAGCGAGATGGCGAGAGCGAGCGACGCCTAT
GGCGACGTCGACGCAGGCAGCGATTGAAAAACGCAGTTAACTGGCATTCAACATTCACCAGCCACTTTCA
GTCGGTTTATTCCAGTCATTCCTTTCAAACCGTGCGGTCGCTTAGCTCAGCCTCGCCACTTGCGTTTACA
GTAGTTTTCACGCCTTGAATTTGTTAAATCGAACAAAAAGGTAAAGTTTAACTAGCTTTGAAAAGTTTCG
TGGCTCTTAATTGTTAAATTTTCTAGAGTGCGTTTAGTGTTTTTTTTTTTTTTTATTTTGTAATGTTAAT
TTCGGGTTCCAATTCGAGTTTTAGGCAGCCGCCATTTTAAGGGCGCATACACACAGGCAACTGTGCTCTC
TTTGCGGCTTTCTTTTGCACCGGCATTCGTTAAGTGTCGTCTAGAAGCTTCTCCCCTCCCTTTTCGGCAT
ATTCGTATTGTGGTTTTAATTTTTCGGGGCGGGGCCTTCTATTTTGTAACTGTTCTTTTAATTTCTTATT
ACAATTCGATCGCAAGTGAAAATCAGTTTTCAATCGGAAAAGTATTTTTTTATGAAATTTTTTTTTGTC
